Addgene plasmid #241450: pLENTICRISPR V2 Hygro sgIKBKG_2
Purpose: Delete IKBKG
Depositing lab: Richard Possemato. Depositing organization: NYU Grossman School of Medicine.
Backbone
  Vector backbone: pLENTICRISPR V2
  Backbone manufacturer: Feng Zhang (Addgene #52961)
  Vector type: Mammalian Expression, CRISPR
  Selectable markers: Hygromycin
Growth in bacteria
  Bacterial resistance: Ampicillin, 100 μg/mL
  Growth temperature: 37°C
  Growth strain: NEB Stable
  Copy number: High Copy
Gene/Insert
  Gene/Insert name: sgIKBKG_2
  gRNA/shRNA sequence: GGAGGAGAATCAAGAGCTCCG
  Species: Synthetic
  Entrez Gene: IKBKG (a.k.a. AMCBX1, EDAID1, FIP-3, FIP3, Fip3p, IKK-gamma, IKKAP1, IKKG, IMD33, IP, IP1, IP2, IPD2, NEMO, SAIDX, ZC2HC9)
  Cloning method: Restriction Enzyme; 5′ cloning site Unknown (unknown if destroyed)
Terms and licenses: Academic/Nonprofit Terms; Industry Terms: Not Available to Industry
How to cite: pLENTICRISPR V2 Hygro sgIKBKG_2 was a gift from Richard Possemato (Addgene plasmid # 241450 ; http://n2t.net/addgene:241450 ; RRID:Addgene_241450)
