[The description below was written by a language model from this plasmid's Addgene catalogue record and pLannotate feature annotations shown in this document.]
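Description:
pLENTICRISPR V2 Hygro sgIKBKG_2 is an all-in-one lentiviral CRISPR/Cas9 plasmid built on the lentiCRISPR v2 backbone, in a version that carries hygromycin selection for mammalian cells. Its stated purpose is deletion (knockout) of IKBKG, the gene encoding NEMO/IKK-gamma. It is propagated in E. coli through a high-copy ColE1/pUC-type origin with ampicillin resistance. The backbone also carries an f1 origin and an SV40/EM7-driven bleomycin/Zeocin resistance cassette, both located outside the viral transfer region.

The transfer cassette has a third-generation, self-inactivating layout. A CMV enhancer/promoter fused to a truncated HIV-1 5' LTR drives genomic RNA production in packaging cells. It is followed by the Ψ packaging signal, a gag fragment, the RRE for Rev-dependent nuclear export and the cPPT/CTS, and the cassette ends in a ΔU3 3' LTR with a downstream bGH polyadenylation signal.

Two expression units sit between these viral elements. A human U6 Pol III promoter transcribes the IKBKG-targeting spacer, which lies in the short interval between the promoter and the S. pyogenes gRNA scaffold. An EF-1α core promoter then drives S. pyogenes Cas9, followed by a hygromycin resistance coding sequence and a WPRE that enhances transcript expression. The feature table does not annotate the linker between Cas9 and HygR. The absence of a separate promoter suggests the two are co-expressed from one transcript, but the record does not state this.

Once packaged and transduced, the integrated provirus supplies both the nuclease and the guide. Hygromycin-selected cells can therefore acquire double-strand breaks that disrupt IKBKG. The "_2" suffix suggests this is one of several guides made against the gene.
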