Features (pLannotate 1.2.2; 33 found; start..end, strand, type, name):
    217..397     +  LTR            5' LTR (truncated): truncated 5' long terminal repeat (LTR) from HIV-1
    444..569     +  misc_feature   HIV-1 Ψ: packaging signal of human immunodeficiency virus type 1
    553..916     +  CDS            HIV-1 gag (fragment): gag protein from human immunodeficiency virus 1; gag
   1062..1295    +  misc_feature   RRE: The Rev response element (RRE) of HIV-1 allows for Rev-dependent mRNA export from the nucleus to the cytoplasm.
   1672..1772    +  CDS            Rev (fragment): human immunodeficiency virus 1 (HIV-1) Rev protein; rev; enhances nuclear export of unspliced and incompletely spliced viral mRNAs
   1822..1939    +  misc_feature   cPPT/CTS: central polypurine tract and central termination sequence of HIV-1
   1990..2230    +  promoter       U6 promoter: RNA polymerase III promoter for human U6 snRNA
   2260..2335    +  misc_RNA       gRNA scaffold: guide RNA scaffold for the Streptococcus pyogenes CRISPR/Cas9 system
   2353..2371    +  CDS            small t antigen (fragment): SV40 (simian virus 40) small t antigen
   2397..2608    +  promoter       EF-1α core promoter: core promoter for human elongation factor EF-1α
   2633..6736    +  CDS            Cas9: Cas9 (Csn1) endonuclease from the Streptococcus pyogenes Type II CRISPR/Cas system generates RNA-guided double strand breaks in DNA
   6874..7855    +  CDS            HygR (fragment): aminoglycoside phosphotransferase from E. coli; aph(4)-Ia; confers resistance to hygromycin
   7871..8459    +  misc_feature   WPRE: woodchuck hepatitis virus posttranscriptional regulatory element
   8510..8529    +  misc_feature   cPPT/CTS (fragment): central polypurine tract and central termination sequence of HIV-1
   8531..8764    +  LTR            3' LTR (ΔU3): self-inactivating 3' long terminal repeat (LTR) from HIV-1
   8796..9020    +  polyA_signal   bGH poly(A) signal: bovine growth hormone polyadenylation signal
   9024..9045    +  promoter       SV40 promoter (fragment): SV40 enhancer and early promoter
   9066..9494    +  rep_origin     f1 ori (sequence partly withheld): f1 bacteriophage origin of replication; arrow indicates direction of (+) strand synthesis
   9508..9837    +  promoter       SV40 promoter: SV40 enhancer and early promoter
   9885..9932    +  promoter       EM7 promoter: synthetic bacterial promoter&nbsp
   9951..10325   +  CDS            BleoR: antibiotic-binding protein; Sh ble from Streptoalloteichus hindustanus; confers resistance to bleomycin, phleomycin, and Zeocin™
  10335..10460   +  CDS            ble (fragment): BLE_KLEPN - Experimental evidence at protein level: Swiss-Prot protein existence level 1. Binding protein with a strong affinity to the bleomycin family of antibiotics. Binds to CL990; an antimitotic-antibiotic compound. From Klebsiella pneumoniae.
  10455..10576   +  polyA_signal   SV40 poly(A) signal: SV40 polyadenylation signal
  10647..10669   -  protein_bind   lac operator (fragment): The lac repressor binds to the lac operator to inhibit transcription in E. coli. This inhibition can be relieved by adding lactose or isopropyl-β-D-thiogalactopyranoside (IPTG). lac repressor encoded by lacI
  10673..10703   -  promoter       lac promoter: promoter for the E. coli lac operon
  10718..10739   -  protein_bind   CAP binding site: CAP binding activates transcription in the presence of cAMP. E. coli catabolite activator protein
  10752..10844   -  CDS            lacI (fragment): lac repressor; lacI; The lac repressor binds to the lac operator to inhibit transcription in E. coli. This inhibition can be relieved by adding lactose or isopropyl-β-D-thiogalactopyranoside (IPTG).
  11027..11615   -  rep_origin     ori: high-copy-number ColE1/pMB1/pBR322/pUC origin of replication
  11786..12646   -  CDS            AmpR: β-lactamase; bla; confers resistance to ampicillin, carbenicillin, and related antibiotics
  12647..12751   -  promoter       AmpR promoter: bla
  12810..12862   -  misc_feature   bom (fragment): basis of mobility region from pBR322
  13021..13400   +  enhancer       CMV enhancer: human cytomegalovirus immediate early enhancer
  13401..199     +  promoter       CMV promoter (across the origin): human cytomegalovirus (CMV) immediate early promoter
>Addgene plasmid #241450 | pLENTICRISPR V2 Hygro sgIKBKG_2 | addgene full sequence | sequence record 492085 | Addgene NGS Result
TGATGCGGTTTTGGCAGTACATCAATGGGCGTGGATAGCGGTTTGACTCACGGGGATTTCCAAGTCTCCA
CCCCATTGACGTCAATGGGAGTTTGTTTTGGCACCAAAATCAACGGGACTTTCCAAAATGTCGTAACAAC
TCCGCCCCATTGACGCAAATGGGCGGTAGGCGTGTACGGTGGGAGGTCTATATAAGCAGCGCGTTTTGCC
TGTACTGGGTCTCTCTGGTTAGACCAGATCTGAGCCTGGGAGCTCTCTGGCTAACTAGGGAACCCACTGC
TTAAGCCTCAATAAAGCTTGCCTTGAGTGCTTCAAGTAGTGTGTGCCCGTCTGTTGTGTGACTCTGGTAA
CTAGAGATCCCTCAGACCCTTTTAGTCAGTGTGGAAAATCTCTAGCAGTGGCGCCCGAACAGGGACTTGA
AAGCGAAAGGGAAACCAGAGGAGCTCTCTCGACGCAGGACTCGGCTTGCTGAAGCGCGCACGGCAAGAGG
CGAGGGGCGGCGACTGGTGAGTACGCCAAAAATTTTGACTAGCGGAGGCTAGAAGGAGAGAGATGGGTGC
GAGAGCGTCAGTATTAAGCGGGGGAGAATTAGATCGCGATGGGAAAAAATTCGGTTAAGGCCAGGGGGAA
AGAAAAAATATAAATTAAAACATATAGTATGGGCAAGCAGGGAGCTAGAACGATTCGCAGTTAATCCTGG
CCTGTTAGAAACATCAGAAGGCTGTAGACAAATACTGGGACAGCTACAACCATCCCTTCAGACAGGATCA
GAAGAACTTAGATCATTATATAATACAGTAGCAACCCTCTATTGTGTGCATCAAAGGATAGAGATAAAAG
ACACCAAGGAAGCTTTAGACAAGATAGAGGAAGAGCAAAACAAAAGTAAGACCACCGCACAGCAAGCGGC
CGCTGATCTTCAGACCTGGAGGAGGAGATATGAGGGACAATTGGAGAAGTGAATTATATAAATATAAAGT
AGTAAAAATTGAACCATTAGGAGTAGCACCCACCAAGGCAAAGAGAAGAGTGGTGCAGAGAGAAAAAAGA
GCAGTGGGAATAGGAGCTTTGTTCCTTGGGTTCTTGGGAGCAGCAGGAAGCACTATGGGCGCAGCGTCAA
TGACGCTGACGGTACAGGCCAGACAATTATTGTCTGGTATAGTGCAGCAGCAGAACAATTTGCTGAGGGC
TATTGAGGCGCAACAGCATCTGTTGCAACTCACAGTCTGGGGCATCAAGCAGCTCCAGGCAAGAATCCTG
GCTGTGGAAAGATACCTAAAGGATCAACAGCTCCTGGGGATTTGGGGTTGCTCTGGAAAACTCATTTGCA
CCACTGCTGTGCCTTGGAATGCTAGTTGGAGTAATAAATCTCTGGAACAGATTTGGAATCACACGACCTG
GATGGAGTGGGACAGAGAAATTAACAATTACACAAGCTTAATACACTCCTTAATTGAAGAATCGCAAAAC
CAGCAAGAAAAGAATGAACAAGAATTATTGGAATTAGATAAATGGGCAAGTTTGTGGAATTGGTTTAACA
TAACAAATTGGCTGTGGTATATAAAATTATTCATAATGATAGTAGGAGGCTTGGTAGGTTTAAGAATAGT
TTTTGCTGTACTTTCTATAGTGAATAGAGTTAGGCAGGGATATTCACCATTATCGTTTCAGACCCACCTC
CCAACCCCGAGGGGACCCGACAGGCCCGAAGGAATAGAAGAAGAAGGTGGAGAGAGAGACAGAGACAGAT
CCATTCGATTAGTGAACGGATCGGCACTGCGTGCGCCAATTCTGCAGACAAATGGCAGTATTCATCCACA
ATTTTAAAAGAAAAGGGGGGATTGGGGGGTACAGTGCAGGGGAAAGAATAGTAGACATAATAGCAACAGA
CATACAAACTAAAGAATTACAAAAACAAATTACAAAAATTCAAAATTTTCGGGTTTATTACAGGGACAGC
AGAGATCCAGTTTGGTTAATTAAGGTACCGAGGGCCTATTTCCCATGATTCCTTCATATTTGCATATACG
ATACAAGGCTGTTAGAGAGATAATTAGAATTAATTTGACTGTAAACACAAAGATATTAGTACAAAATACG
TGACGTAGAAAGTAATAATTTCTTGGGTAGTTTGCAGTTTTAAAATTATGTTTTAAAATGGACTATCATA
TGCTTACCGTAACTTGAAAGTATTTCGATTTCTTGGCTTTATATATCTTGTGGAAAGGACGAAACACCGG
AGGAGAATCAAGAGCTCCGGTTTTAGAGCTAGAAATAGCAAGTTAAAATAAGGCTAGTCCGTTATCAACT
TGAAAAAGTGGCACCGAGTCGGTGCTTTTTTGAATTCGCTAGCTAGGTCTTGAAAGGAGTGGGAATTGGC
TCCGGTGCCCGTCAGTGGGCAGAGCGCACATCGCCCACAGTCCCCGAGAAGTTGGGGGGAGGGGTCGGCA
ATTGATCCGGTGCCTAGAGAAGGTGGCGCGGGGTAAACTGGGAAAGTGATGTCGTGTACTGGCTCCGCCT
TTTTCCCGAGGGTGGGGGAGAACCGTATATAAGTGCAGTAGTCGCCGTGAACGTTCTTTTTCGCAACGGG
TTTGCCGCCAGAACACAGGACCGGTTCTAGAGCGCTGCCACCATGGACAAGAAGTACAGCATCGGCCTGG
ACATCGGCACCAACTCTGTGGGCTGGGCCGTGATCACCGACGAGTACAAGGTGCCCAGCAAGAAATTCAA
GGTGCTGGGCAACACCGACCGGCACAGCATCAAGAAGAACCTGATCGGAGCCCTGCTGTTCGACAGCGGC
GAAACAGCCGAGGCCACCCGGCTGAAGAGAACCGCCAGAAGAAGATACACCAGACGGAAGAACCGGATCT
GCTATCTGCAAGAGATCTTCAGCAACGAGATGGCCAAGGTGGACGACAGCTTCTTCCACAGACTGGAAGA
GTCCTTCCTGGTGGAAGAGGATAAGAAGCACGAGCGGCACCCCATCTTCGGCAACATCGTGGACGAGGTG
GCCTACCACGAGAAGTACCCCACCATCTACCACCTGAGAAAGAAACTGGTGGACAGCACCGACAAGGCCG
ACCTGCGGCTGATCTATCTGGCCCTGGCCCACATGATCAAGTTCCGGGGCCACTTCCTGATCGAGGGCGA
CCTGAACCCCGACAACAGCGACGTGGACAAGCTGTTCATCCAGCTGGTGCAGACCTACAACCAGCTGTTC
GAGGAAAACCCCATCAACGCCAGCGGCGTGGACGCCAAGGCCATCCTGTCTGCCAGACTGAGCAAGAGCA
GACGGCTGGAAAATCTGATCGCCCAGCTGCCCGGCGAGAAGAAGAATGGCCTGTTCGGAAACCTGATTGC
CCTGAGCCTGGGCCTGACCCCCAACTTCAAGAGCAACTTCGACCTGGCCGAGGATGCCAAACTGCAGCTG
AGCAAGGACACCTACGACGACGACCTGGACAACCTGCTGGCCCAGATCGGCGACCAGTACGCCGACCTGT
TTCTGGCCGCCAAGAACCTGTCCGACGCCATCCTGCTGAGCGACATCCTGAGAGTGAACACCGAGATCAC
CAAGGCCCCCCTGAGCGCCTCTATGATCAAGAGATACGACGAGCACCACCAGGACCTGACCCTGCTGAAA
GCTCTCGTGCGGCAGCAGCTGCCTGAGAAGTACAAAGAGATTTTCTTCGACCAGAGCAAGAACGGCTACG
CCGGCTACATTGACGGCGGAGCCAGCCAGGAAGAGTTCTACAAGTTCATCAAGCCCATCCTGGAAAAGAT
GGACGGCACCGAGGAACTGCTCGTGAAGCTGAACAGAGAGGACCTGCTGCGGAAGCAGCGGACCTTCGAC
AACGGCAGCATCCCCCACCAGATCCACCTGGGAGAGCTGCACGCCATTCTGCGGCGGCAGGAAGATTTTT
ACCCATTCCTGAAGGACAACCGGGAAAAGATCGAGAAGATCCTGACCTTCCGCATCCCCTACTACGTGGG
CCCTCTGGCCAGGGGAAACAGCAGATTCGCCTGGATGACCAGAAAGAGCGAGGAAACCATCACCCCCTGG
AACTTCGAGGAAGTGGTGGACAAGGGCGCTTCCGCCCAGAGCTTCATCGAGCGGATGACCAACTTCGATA
AGAACCTGCCCAACGAGAAGGTGCTGCCCAAGCACAGCCTGCTGTACGAGTACTTCACCGTGTATAACGA
GCTGACCAAAGTGAAATACGTGACCGAGGGAATGAGAAAGCCCGCCTTCCTGAGCGGCGAGCAGAAAAAG
GCCATCGTGGACCTGCTGTTCAAGACCAACCGGAAAGTGACCGTGAAGCAGCTGAAAGAGGACTACTTCA
AGAAAATCGAGTGCTTCGACTCCGTGGAAATCTCCGGCGTGGAAGATCGGTTCAACGCCTCCCTGGGCAC
ATACCACGATCTGCTGAAAATTATCAAGGACAAGGACTTCCTGGACAATGAGGAAAACGAGGACATTCTG
GAAGATATCGTGCTGACCCTGACACTGTTTGAGGACAGAGAGATGATCGAGGAACGGCTGAAAACCTATG
CCCACCTGTTCGACGACAAAGTGATGAAGCAGCTGAAGCGGCGGAGATACACCGGCTGGGGCAGGCTGAG
CCGGAAGCTGATCAACGGCATCCGGGACAAGCAGTCCGGCAAGACAATCCTGGATTTCCTGAAGTCCGAC
GGCTTCGCCAACAGAAACTTCATGCAGCTGATCCACGACGACAGCCTGACCTTTAAAGAGGACATCCAGA
AAGCCCAGGTGTCCGGCCAGGGCGATAGCCTGCACGAGCACATTGCCAATCTGGCCGGCAGCCCCGCCAT
TAAGAAGGGCATCCTGCAGACAGTGAAGGTGGTGGACGAGCTCGTGAAAGTGATGGGCCGGCACAAGCCC
GAGAACATCGTGATCGAAATGGCCAGAGAGAACCAGACCACCCAGAAGGGACAGAAGAACAGCCGCGAGA
GAATGAAGCGGATCGAAGAGGGCATCAAAGAGCTGGGCAGCCAGATCCTGAAAGAACACCCCGTGGAAAA
CACCCAGCTGCAGAACGAGAAGCTGTACCTGTACTACCTGCAGAATGGGCGGGATATGTACGTGGACCAG
GAACTGGACATCAACCGGCTGTCCGACTACGATGTGGACCATATCGTGCCTCAGAGCTTTCTGAAGGACG
ACTCCATCGACAACAAGGTGCTGACCAGAAGCGACAAGAACCGGGGCAAGAGCGACAACGTGCCCTCCGA
AGAGGTCGTGAAGAAGATGAAGAACTACTGGCGGCAGCTGCTGAACGCCAAGCTGATTACCCAGAGAAAG
TTCGACAATCTGACCAAGGCCGAGAGAGGCGGCCTGAGCGAACTGGATAAGGCCGGCTTCATCAAGAGAC
AGCTGGTGGAAACCCGGCAGATCACAAAGCACGTGGCACAGATCCTGGACTCCCGGATGAACACTAAGTA
CGACGAGAATGACAAGCTGATCCGGGAAGTGAAAGTGATCACCCTGAAGTCCAAGCTGGTGTCCGATTTC
CGGAAGGATTTCCAGTTTTACAAAGTGCGCGAGATCAACAACTACCACCACGCCCACGACGCCTACCTGA
ACGCCGTCGTGGGAACCGCCCTGATCAAAAAGTACCCTAAGCTGGAAAGCGAGTTCGTGTACGGCGACTA
CAAGGTGTACGACGTGCGGAAGATGATCGCCAAGAGCGAGCAGGAAATCGGCAAGGCTACCGCCAAGTAC
TTCTTCTACAGCAACATCATGAACTTTTTCAAGACCGAGATTACCCTGGCCAACGGCGAGATCCGGAAGC
GGCCTCTGATCGAGACAAACGGCGAAACCGGGGAGATCGTGTGGGATAAGGGCCGGGATTTTGCCACCGT
GCGGAAAGTGCTGAGCATGCCCCAAGTGAATATCGTGAAAAAGACCGAGGTGCAGACAGGCGGCTTCAGC
AAAGAGTCTATCCTGCCCAAGAGGAACAGCGATAAGCTGATCGCCAGAAAGAAGGACTGGGACCCTAAGA
AGTACGGCGGCTTCGACAGCCCCACCGTGGCCTATTCTGTGCTGGTGGTGGCCAAAGTGGAAAAGGGCAA
GTCCAAGAAACTGAAGAGTGTGAAAGAGCTGCTGGGGATCACCATCATGGAAAGAAGCAGCTTCGAGAAG
AATCCCATCGACTTTCTGGAAGCCAAGGGCTACAAAGAAGTGAAAAAGGACCTGATCATCAAGCTGCCTA
AGTACTCCCTGTTCGAGCTGGAAAACGGCCGGAAGAGAATGCTGGCCTCTGCCGGCGAACTGCAGAAGGG
AAACGAACTGGCCCTGCCCTCCAAATATGTGAACTTCCTGTACCTGGCCAGCCACTATGAGAAGCTGAAG
GGCTCCCCCGAGGATAATGAGCAGAAACAGCTGTTTGTGGAACAGCACAAGCACTACCTGGACGAGATCA
TCGAGCAGATCAGCGAGTTCTCCAAGAGAGTGATCCTGGCCGACGCTAATCTGGACAAAGTGCTGTCCGC
CTACAACAAGCACCGGGATAAGCCCATCAGAGAGCAGGCCGAGAATATCATCCACCTGTTTACCCTGACC
AATCTGGGAGCCCCTGCCGCCTTCAAGTACTTTGACACCACCATCGACCGGAAGAGGTACACCAGCACCA
AAGAGGTGCTGGACGCCACCCTGATCCACCAGAGCATCACCGGCCTGTACGAGACACGGATCGACCTGTC
TCAGCTGGGAGGCGACAAGCGACCTGCCGCCACAAAGAAGGCTGGACAGGCTAAGAAGAAGAAAGATTAC
AAAGACGATGACGATAAGGGATCCGGCGCAACAAACTTCTCTCTGCTGAAACAAGCCGGAGATGTCGAAG
AGAATCCTGGACCGAAAAAGCCTGAACTCACCGCGACGTCTGTCGAGAAGTTTCTGATCGAAAAGTTCGA
CAGCGTGTCCGACCTGATGCAGCTCTCGGAGGGCGAAGAATCTCGTGCTTTCAGCTTCGATGTAGGAGGG
CGTGGATATGTCCTGCGGGTAAATAGCTGCGCCGATGGTTTCTACAAAGATCGTTATGTTTATCGGCACT
TTGCATCGGCCGCGCTCCCGATTCCGGAAGTGCTTGACATTGGGGAATTCAGCGAGAGCCTGACCTATTG
CATCTCCCGCCGTGCACAGGGTGTCACGTTGCAAGACCTGCCTGAAACCGAACTGCCCGCTGTTCTGCAG
CCGGTCGCGGAGGCCATGGATGCGATCGCTGCGGCCGATCTTAGCCAGACGAGCGGGTTCGGCCCATTCG
GACCGCAAGGAATCGGTCAATACACTACATGGCGTGATTTCATATGCGCGATTGCTGATCCCCATGTGTA
TCACTGGCAAACTGTGATGGACGACACCGTCAGTGCGTCCGTCGCGCAGGCTCTCGATGAGCTGATGCTT
TGGGCCGAGGACTGCCCCGAAGTCCGGCACCTCGTGCACGCGGATTTCGGCTCCAACAATGTCCTGACGG
ACAATGGCCGCATAACAGCGGTCATTGACTGGAGCGAGGCGATGTTCGGGGATTCCCAATACGAGGTCGC
CAACATCTTCTTCTGGAGGCCGTGGTTGGCTTGTATGGAGCAGCAGACGCGCTACTTCGAGCGGAGGCAT
CCGGAGCTTGCAGGATCGCCGCGGCTCCGGGCGTATATGCTCCGCATTGGTCTTGACCAACTCTATCAGA
GCTTGGTTGACGGCAATTTCGATGATGCAGCTTGGGCGCAGGGTCGATGCGACGCAATCGTCCGATCCGG
AGCCGGGACTGTCGGGCGTACACAAATCGCCCGCAGAAGCGCGGCCGTCTGGACCGATGGCTGTGTAGAA
GTACTTCGCCGATAGACGCGTTAAGTCGACAATCAACCTCTGGATTACAAAATTTGTGAAAGATTGACTG
GTATTCTTAACTATGTTGCTCCTTTTACGCTATGTGGATACGCTGCTTTAATGCCTTTGTATCATGCTAT
TGCTTCCCGTATGGCTTTCATTTTCTCCTCCTTGTATAAATCCTGGTTGCTGTCTCTTTATGAGGAGTTG
TGGCCCGTTGTCAGGCAACGTGGCGTGGTGTGCACTGTGTTTGCTGACGCAACCCCCACTGGTTGGGGCA
TTGCCACCACCTGTCAGCTCCTTTCCGGGACTTTCGCTTTCCCCCTCCCTATTGCCACGGCGGAACTCAT
CGCCGCCTGCCTTGCCCGCTGCTGGACAGGGGCTCGGCTGTTGGGCACTGACAATTCCGTGGTGTTGTCG
GGGAAATCATCGTCCTTTCCTTGGCTGCTCGCCTGTGTTGCCACCTGGATTCTGCGCGGGACGTCCTTCT
GCTACGTCCCTTCGGCCCTCAATCCAGCGGACCTTCCTTCCCGCGGCCTGCTGCCGGCTCTGCGGCCTCT
TCCGCGTCTTCGCCTTCGCCCTCAGACGAGTCGGATCTCCCTTTGGGCCGCCTCCCCGCGTCGACTTTAA
GACCAATGACTTACAAGGCAGCTGTAGATCTTAGCCACTTTTTAAAAGAAAAGGGGGGACTGGAAGGGCT
AATTCACTCCCAACGAAGACAAGATCTGCTTTTTGCTTGTACTGGGTCTCTCTGGTTAGACCAGATCTGA
GCCTGGGAGCTCTCTGGCTAACTAGGGAACCCACTGCTTAAGCCTCAATAAAGCTTGCCTTGAGTGCTTC
AAGTAGTGTGTGCCCGTCTGTTGTGTGACTCTGGTAACTAGAGATCCCTCAGACCCTTTTAGTCAGTGTG
GAAAATCTCTAGCAGGGCCCGTTTAAACCCGCTGATCAGCCTCGACTGTGCCTTCTAGTTGCCAGCCATC
TGTTGTTTGCCCCTCCCCCGTGCCTTCCTTGACCCTGGAAGGTGCCACTCCCACTGTCCTTTCCTAATAA
AATGAGGAAATTGCATCGCATTGTCTGAGTAGGTGTCATTCTATTCTGGGGGGTGGGGTGGGGCAGGACA
GCAAGGGGGAGGATTGGGAAGACAATAGCAGGCATGCTGGGGATGCGGTGGGCTCTATGGCTTCTGAGGC
GGAAAGAACCAGCTGGGGCTCTAGGGGGTATCCCC
[124 nt withheld, positions 9066-9189]
C
[91 nt withheld, positions 9191-9281]
A
[49 nt withheld, positions 9283-9331]
CCTTTGACGTTGGAGTCCACGTTCTTT
[37 nt withheld, positions 9359-9395]
ACCCTATCTCGGTCTATTCTTTTGATTTATAAGGGATTTTGCCGATTTCGGCCTATTGGTTAAAAAATGA
GCTGATTTAACAAAAATTTAACGCGAATTAATTCTGTGGAATGTGTGTCAGTTAGGGTGTGGAAAGTCCC
CAGGCTCCCCAGCAGGCAGAAGTATGCAAAGCATGCATCTCAATTAGTCAGCAACCAGGTGTGGAAAGTC
CCCAGGCTCCCCAGCAGGCAGAAGTATGCAAAGCATGCATCTCAATTAGTCAGCAACCATAGTCCCGCCC
CTAACTCCGCCCATCCCGCCCCTAACTCCGCCCAGTTCCGCCCATTCTCCGCCCCATGGCTGACTAATTT
TTTTTATTTATGCAGAGGCCGAGGCCGCCTCTGCCTCTGAGCTATTCCAGAAGTAGTGAGGAGGCTTTTT
TGGAGGCCTAGGCTTTTGCAAAAAGCTCCCGGGAGCTTGTATATCCATTTTCGGATCTGATCAGCACGTG
TTGACAATTAATCATCGGCATAGTATATCGGCATAGTATAATACGACAAGGTGAGGAACTAAACCATGGC
CAAGTTGACCAGTGCCGTTCCGGTGCTCACCGCGCGCGACGTCGCCGGAGCGGTCGAGTTCTGGACCGAC
CGGCTCGGGTTCTCCCGGGACTTCGTGGAGGACGACTTCGCCGGTGTGGTCCGGGACGACGTGACCCTGT
TCATCAGCGCGGTCCAGGACCAGGTGGTGCCGGACAACACCCTGGCCTGGGTGTGGGTGCGCGGCCTGGA
CGAGCTGTACGCCGAGTGGTCGGAGGTCGTGTCCACGAACTTCCGGGACGCCTCCGGGCCGGCCATGACC
GAGATCGGCGAGCAGCCGTGGGGGCGGGAGTTCGCCCTGCGCGACCCGGCCGGCAACTGCGTGCACTTCG
TGGCCGAGGAGCAGGACTGACACGTGCTACGAGATTTCGATTCCACCGCCGCCTTCTATGAAAGGTTGGG
CTTCGGAATCGTTTTCCGGGACGCCGGCTGGATGATCCTCCAGCGCGGGGATCTCATGCTGGAGTTCTTC
GCCCACCCCAACTTGTTTATTGCAGCTTATAATGGTTACAAATAAAGCAATAGCATCACAAATTTCACAA
ATAAAGCATTTTTTTCACTGCATTCTAGTTGTGGTTTGTCCAAACTCATCAATGTATCTTATCATGTCTG
TATACCGTCGACCTCTAGCTAGAGCTTGGCGTAATCATGGTCATAGCTGTTTCCTGTGTGAAATTGTTAT
CCGCTCACAATTCCACACAACATACGAGCCGGAAGCATAAAGTGTAAAGCCTGGGGTGCCTAATGAGTGA
GCTAACTCACATTAATTGCGTTGCGCTCACTGCCCGCTTTCCAGTCGGGAAACCTGTCGTGCCAGCTGCA
TTAATGAATCGGCCAACGCGCGGGGAGAGGCGGTTTGCGTATTGGGCGCTCTTCCGCTTCCTCGCTCACT
GACTCGCTGCGCTCGGTCGTTCGGCTGCGGCGAGCGGTATCAGCTCACTCAAAGGCGGTAATACGGTTAT
CCACAGAATCAGGGGATAACGCAGGAAAGAACATGTGAGCAAAAGGCCAGCAAAAGGCCAGGAACCGTAA
AAAGGCCGCGTTGCTGGCGTTTTTCCATAGGCTCCGCCCCCCTGACGAGCATCACAAAAATCGACGCTCA
AGTCAGAGGTGGCGAAACCCGACAGGACTATAAAGATACCAGGCGTTTCCCCCTGGAAGCTCCCTCGTGC
GCTCTCCTGTTCCGACCCTGCCGCTTACCGGATACCTGTCCGCCTTTCTCCCTTCGGGAAGCGTGGCGCT
TTCTCATAGCTCACGCTGTAGGTATCTCAGTTCGGTGTAGGTCGTTCGCTCCAAGCTGGGCTGTGTGCAC
GAACCCCCCGTTCAGCCCGACCGCTGCGCCTTATCCGGTAACTATCGTCTTGAGTCCAACCCGGTAAGAC
ACGACTTATCGCCACTGGCAGCAGCCACTGGTAACAGGATTAGCAGAGCGAGGTATGTAGGCGGTGCTAC
AGAGTTCTTGAAGTGGTGGCCTAACTACGGCTACACTAGAAGAACAGTATTTGGTATCTGCGCTCTGCTG
AAGCCAGTTACCTTCGGAAAAAGAGTTGGTAGCTCTTGATCCGGCAAACAAACCACCGCTGGTAGCGGTG
GTTTTTTTGTTTGCAAGCAGCAGATTACGCGCAGAAAAAAAGGATCTCAAGAAGATCCTTTGATCTTTTC
TACGGGGTCTGACGCTCAGTGGAACGAAAACTCACGTTAAGGGATTTTGGTCATGAGATTATCAAAAAGG
ATCTTCACCTAGATCCTTTTAAATTAAAAATGAAGTTTTAAATCAATCTAAAGTATATATGAGTAAACTT
GGTCTGACAGTTACCAATGCTTAATCAGTGAGGCACCTATCTCAGCGATCTGTCTATTTCGTTCATCCAT
AGTTGCCTGACTCCCCGTCGTGTAGATAACTACGATACGGGAGGGCTTACCATCTGGCCCCAGTGCTGCA
ATGATACCGCGAGACCCACGCTCACCGGCTCCAGATTTATCAGCAATAAACCAGCCAGCCGGAAGGGCCG
AGCGCAGAAGTGGTCCTGCAACTTTATCCGCCTCCATCCAGTCTATTAATTGTTGCCGGGAAGCTAGAGT
AAGTAGTTCGCCAGTTAATAGTTTGCGCAACGTTGTTGCCATTGCTACAGGCATCGTGGTGTCACGCTCG
TCGTTTGGTATGGCTTCATTCAGCTCCGGTTCCCAACGATCAAGGCGAGTTACATGATCCCCCATGTTGT
GCAAAAAAGCGGTTAGCTCCTTCGGTCCTCCGATCGTTGTCAGAAGTAAGTTGGCCGCAGTGTTATCACT
CATGGTTATGGCAGCACTGCATAATTCTCTTACTGTCATGCCATCCGTAAGATGCTTTTCTGTGACTGGT
GAGTACTCAACCAAGTCATTCTGAGAATAGTGTATGCGGCGACCGAGTTGCTCTTGCCCGGCGTCAATAC
GGGATAATACCGCGCCACATAGCAGAACTTTAAAAGTGCTCATCATTGGAAAACGTTCTTCGGGGCGAAA
ACTCTCAAGGATCTTACCGCTGTTGAGATCCAGTTCGATGTAACCCACTCGTGCACCCAACTGATCTTCA
GCATCTTTTACTTTCACCAGCGTTTCTGGGTGAGCAAAAACAGGAAGGCAAAATGCCGCAAAAAAGGGAA
TAAGGGCGACACGGAAATGTTGAATACTCATACTCTTCCTTTTTCAATATTATTGAAGCATTTATCAGGG
TTATTGTCTCATGAGCGGATACATATTTGAATGTATTTAGAAAAATAAACAAATAGGGGTTCCGCGCACA
TTTCCCCGAAAAGTGCCACCTGACGTCGACGGATCGGGAGATCTCCCGATCCCCTATGGTGCACTCTCAG
TACAATCTGCTCTGATGCCGCATAGTTAAGCCAGTATCTGCTCCCTGCTTGTGTGTTGGAGGTCGCTGAG
TAGTGCGCGAGCAAAATTTAAGCTACAACAAGGCAAGGCTTGACCGACAATTGCATGAAGAATCTGCTTA
GGGTTAGGCGTTTTGCGCTGCTTCGCGATGTACGGGCCAGATATACGCGCGCGTTGACATTGATTATTGA
CTAGTTATTAATAGTAATCAATTACGGGGTCATTAGTTCATAGCCCATATATGGAGTTCCGCGTTACATA
ACTTACGGTAAATGGCCCGCCTGGCTGACCGCCCAACGACCCCCGCCCATTGACGTCAATAATGACGTAT
GTTCCCATAGTAACGCCAATAGGGACTTTCCATTGACGTCAATGGGTGGAGTATTTACGGTAAACTGCCC
ACTTGGCAGTACATCAAGTGTATCATATGCCAAGTACGCCCCCTATTGACGTCAATGACGGTAAATGGCC
CGCCTGGCATTATGCCCAGTACATGACCTTATGGGACTTTCCTACTTGGCAGTACATCTACGTATTAGTC
ATCGCTATTACCATGG
